Addgene plasmid #146359: pAc5.1B-lambdaN-HA-DmDCP2-PB-V5His6_G
Purpose: Insect Expression of DmDCP2-PB
Depositing lab: Elisa Izaurralde. Depositing organization: Max Planck Institute for Developmental Biology.
Backbone
  Vector backbone: Unknown
  Vector type: Insect Expression
Growth in bacteria
  Bacterial resistance: Ampicillin, 100 μg/mL
  Growth temperature: 37°C
  Growth strain: DH5alpha
  Copy number: Low Copy
Gene/Insert
  Gene/Insert name: DmDCP2-PB
  Species: D. melanogaster (fly)
  Mutation: Contains an in-frame insertion that adds a Q after K376 compared to sequence given by NM_168634.3
  Entrez Gene: DCP2 (a.k.a. Dmel_CG6169, BEST:LD07107, CG6169, DCp2p, Dcp2, Dmel\CG6169, LD07107, dDCP2, dDcp, dDcp2, dcp2, l(3)tb)
  Cloning method: Unknown
Terms and licenses: Academic/Nonprofit Terms; Industry Terms: Not Available to Industry
Depositor comments: ORF extracted from CG6169-PB or NM_168634.3. Plasmids from this collection were made available to the research community and donated after the lab closed. Please note that the sequence provided by the depositing laboratory may be theoretical/predicted or based on Sanger sequencing results. There may be discrepancies between sequencing results obtained by Addgene and the depositor sequence. If an Addgene verified sequence is not available, please contact before placing your order to request that our lab fully sequence the plasmid.
How to cite: pAc5.1B-lambdaN-HA-DmDCP2-PB-V5His6_G was a gift from Elisa Izaurralde (Addgene plasmid # 146359 ; http://n2t.net/addgene:146359 ; RRID:Addgene_146359)
