[The description below was written by a language model from this plasmid's Addgene catalogue record and pLannotate feature annotations shown in this document.]
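Description:
pAc5.1B-lambdaN-HA-DmDCP2-PB-V5His6_G is an insect expression plasmid for producing a tagged form of the Drosophila melanogaster mRNA decapping enzyme DCP2 (isoform PB, gene CG6169). The catalogue lists the backbone as unknown, although the name points to a pAc5.1-type vector, and the sequenced 7,160 nt record is consistent with that layout. Propagation in E. coli relies on a ColE1/pUC-type origin and an ampicillin resistance gene (β-lactamase) under its own bla promoter. The catalogue describes the plasmid as low copy even though the annotated origin is of the high-copy family. Short fragments annotated as tetracycline resistance and SV40 large T antigen appear to be non-functional backbone remnants. No selectable marker for insect cells is annotated.

Expression is driven by the constitutive Drosophila actin 5C (Ac5) promoter and terminated by an SV40 polyadenylation signal. Downstream of the promoter lie a short fragment of the bacteriophage lambda N protein, an HA epitope (annotated as a partial match to a 3xHA element), and the DCP2 open reading frame. The annotation tool recognised only the conserved part of that frame, by homology to human DCP2. A V5 epitope follows, and the name also indicates a His6 tag, but that tag is not annotated and the record does not show whether the C-terminal tags are read in frame with the insert. Relative to the reference transcript, the insert carries an in-frame insertion adding a glutamine after K376.

The lambda N peptide binds boxB RNA hairpins, so fusions of this kind are generally used in tethering assays that recruit a protein to a boxB-containing reporter mRNA. The record itself states only insect expression of DmDCP2-PB as the purpose.
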