Features (pLannotate 1.2.2; 11 found; start..end, strand, type, name):
      1..2510    +  promoter       Ac5 promoter: Drosophila melanogaster actin 5C promoter
   2530..2595    +  CDS            N (fragment): REGN_LAMBD - Experimental evidence at protein level: Swiss-Prot protein existence level 1. Plays a role as a transcriptional antitermination factor that allows the virus to initiate its lytic phase. Activates expression of the delayed viral early genes by modifying host RNA polymerase (RNAP) into a form that is resistant to termination signals. This antitermination function requires the host NusA protein which serves to stabilize the interaction between antitermination protein N and host RNA polymerase. From Escherichia phage lambda (Bacteriophage lambda).
   2620..2646    +  CDS            3xHA (fragment): three tandem HA epitope tags
   2695..3375    +  CDS            DCP2 (fragment): DCP2_HUMAN - Also known as NUDT20. Experimental evidence at protein level: Swiss-Prot protein existence level 1. Decapping metalloenzyme that catalyzes the cleavage of the cap structure on mRNAs (PubMed:12417715, PubMed:12218187, PubMed:12923261, PubMed:21070968, PubMed:28002401). Removes the 7- methyl guanine cap structure from mRNA molecules, yielding a 5'- phosphorylated mRNA fragment and 7m-GDP (PubMed:12486012, PubMed:12923261, PubMed:21070968, PubMed:28002401). Necessary for the degradation of mRNAs, both in normal mRNA turnover and in nonsense- mediated mRNA decay (PubMed:14527413). Pla
   4411..4452    +  CDS            V5 tag: epitope tag from simian virus 5
   4552..4686    -  polyA_signal   SV40 poly(A) signal: SV40 polyadenylation signal
   4709..4793    -  CDS            large T antigen (fragment): large T antigen from SV40 (simian virus 40)
   4794..5241    +  CDS            TcR (fragment): tetracycline efflux protein; tet; confers resistance to tetracycline
   5287..5875    -  rep_origin     ori: high-copy-number ColE1/pMB1/pBR322/pUC origin of replication
   6046..6906    -  CDS            AmpR: β-lactamase; bla; confers resistance to ampicillin, carbenicillin, and related antibiotics
   6907..7011    -  promoter       AmpR promoter: bla
>Addgene plasmid #146359 | pAc5.1B-lambdaN-HA-DmDCP2-PB-V5His6_G | addgene full sequence | sequence record 358362 | Addgene NGS Result
CATGAATGGCATCAACTCTGAATCAAATCTTTGCAGATGCACCTACTTCTCATTTCCACTGTCACATCAT
TTTTCCAGATCTCGCTGCCTGTTATGTGGCCCACAAACCAAGACACGTTTTATGGCCATTAAAGCTGGCT
GATCGTCGCCAAACACCAAATACATAATGAATATGTACACATTCGAGAAAGAAGCGATCAAAGAAGCGTC
TTCGGGCGGAGTAGGAGAATGCGGAGGAGAAGGAGAACGAGCTGATCTAGTATCTCTCCACAATCCAATG
CCAACTGACCAACTGGCCATATTCGGAGCAATTTGAAGCCAATTTCCATCGCCTGGCGATCGCTCCATTC
TTGGCTATATGTTTTTCACCGTTACCCGGGGCCATTTTCAAAGACTCGTCGGCAAGATAAGATTGTGTCA
CTCGCTGTCTCTCTTCATTTGTCGAAGAATGCTGAGGAATTTCGCGATGACGTCGGCGAGTATTTTGAAG
AATGAGAATAATTTGTATTTATACGAAAATCAGTTAGTGGAATTTTCTACAAAAACATGTTATCTATAGA
TAATTTTGTTGCAAAATATGTTGACTATGACAAAGATTGTATGTATATACCTTTAATGTATTCTCATTTT
CTTATGTATTTATAATGGCAATGATGATACTGATGATATTTTAAGATGATGCCAGACCAAAAGGCTTGAA
TTTCTGCGTCTTTTGCCGAACGCAGTGCATGTGCAATTGTTGTTTTTTGGAATATTCAATTTTCGGACTG
TCCGCTTTGATTTCAGTTTCTTGGCTTATTCAAAAAGCAAAGTAAAGCCAAAAAAGCGAGATGGCAATAC
CAAATGCGGCAAAACGGTAGTGGAAGGAAAGGGGTGCGGGGCAGCGGAAGGAAGGGTGGGGCGGGGCGTG
GCGGGGTCTGTGGCTGGGCGCGACGTCACCGACGTTGGAGCCACTCCTTTGACCATGTGTGCGTGTGTGT
ATTATTCGTGTCTCGCCACTCGCCGGTTGTTTTTTTCTTTTTATGCTGCGCTCTCTCTAGCGCCATCTCG
CTTACGCATGCTCAACGCACCGCATGTTGCCGTTTCCTTTTATGCGTCATTTTGGCTCGAAATAGGCAAT
TATTTAAACAAAGATTAGTCAACGAAAACGCTAAAATAAATAAGTCTACAATATGGTTACTTATTGCCAT
GTGTGTGCAGCCAACGATAGCAACAAAAGCAACAACACAGGTGGCTTTCCCTCTTTCACTTTTTGTTTGC
AAGCCGCGTGCGAGCAAGACGGCACGACCGGCAAACGCAATTACGCTGACAAAGAGCAGACGAAGTTTTG
GCGAAAAACATCAAGGCGCCTGATACGAATGCATTTGCAATAACAATTGCGATATTTAATATTGTTTATG
AAGCTGTTTGACTTCAAAACACACAAAAAAAAAAATAAAACAAATTATTTGAAAGAGAATTAGGAATCGG
ACGCTTATCGTTAGGGTAACAACAAGAAATGCTTACTGAGTCACAGCCTCTGGAAAACTGCCGCAAGCCA
GAGAGAGAGAGAAAAAGAGGGAGAGCAGCTTAGACCGCATGTGCTTGTGTGTGAGGCGTCTCTCTCTTCG
TCTCTGTTGCGCAAACGCATAGACTGCACTGAAAAAATCGATTACCTATTTTTTATGAATGAATATTTGC
ACTATTACTATTCAAAACTATTAAGATAGCAATCACATTCAATAGCCAAATACTATACCACCTGAGCGAT
GCAACGAAATGATCAATTTGAGCAAAAATGCTGCATATTTAGGACGGCATCATTATAGAAATGCTTCTTG
CTGTGTACTTTTCTCTCGTCTGGCAGCTGTTTCGCCGTTATTGTTAAAACCGGCTTAAGTTAGGTGTGTT
TTCTACGACTAGTGAATGCCCTACTAGAAGATGTGTGTTGCACAAAATGTCCCTGGAATAACCAATTTGA
AGTGCAGATAGCAGTAAACGTAAGCTAATATGAATATTATTTAACTGTAATGTTTTAATATCGCTGGACA
TTACTAATAAACCCACTATAAACACATGTACATATGTATGTTTTGGCATACAATGAGTAGTTGGGGAAAA
AATGTGTAAAAGCACCGTGACCATCACAGCATAAAGATAACCAGCTGAAGTATCGAATATGAGTAACCCC
CAAATTGAATCACATGCCGCAACTGATAGGACCCATGGAAGTACACTCTTCATGGCGATATACAAGACAC
ACACAAGCACGAACACCCAGTTGCGGAGGAAATTCTCCGTAAATGAAAACCCAATCGGCGAACAATTCAT
ACCCATATATGGTAAAAGTTTTGAACGCGACTTGAGAGCGGAGAGCATTGCGGCTGATAAGGTTTTAGCG
CTAAGCGGGCTTTATAAAACGGGCTGCGGGACCAGTTTTCATATCACTACCGTTTGAGTTCTTGTGCTGT
GTGGATACTCCTCCCGACACAAAGCCGCTCCATCAGCCAGCAGTCGTCTAATCCAGAGACCCCGGATCGG
GGTACCAACATGGACGCACAAACACGACGACGTGAGCGTCGCGCTGAGAAACAAGCTCAATGGAAAGCTG
CAAACGGTGGATCTCCTCCACATATGGCTTACCCATACGATGTTCCAGATTACGCTCCTCCAAGCTTGAA
TTCTGCAGATATCCAGCACAGTGGCGGCCGCATGGAGCTAAACAATCTAATACGTATGTGTTTCCAAATC
GAACTGGCCCATTGGTTCTATTTGGATTTCTTTTGTGCCCCCGAATCTGGCGAGGATGGCGAGACCCCGA
AGTGCGTGCAACGAAAGCTGCCATCGGTGGGCATCAAGCAGTTTGCCATGCAGTTGTTCCAACACATTCC
CTTCCTGAACAAACATTTTGGCACCGTGGATCAAATCCTGGACGAGTGGAAGAACTACAAGCTATCGGTG
CCCACTTATGGCGCTATTCTGGTGTCCGAGGATCACAATCACTGCTTGCTAGTGCAGTCCTACTTCGCGC
GCAACTCCTGGGGATTTCCCAAGGGCAAGATCAATGAGAACGAAGACCCAGCCCATTGTGCAACGAGAGA
GGTTTATGAGGAGACCGGGTTCGATATCACGGACCTAATCGATGCCAACGACTACATCGAGGCGTTCATC
AACTACCAGTACACGCGGCTGTACGTGGTGCGAAACATACCGATGGACACGCAGTTCGCGCCCCGCACTC
GCAACGAGATCAAGTGCTGCGACTGGTTCCGTATCGATGCGCTGCCGGTGAACAAGAACGATGCCATATC
AAAGGCCAAGTTGGGCAAGACCTCCAACTCCTTCTTCATGATTATGCCGTTTGTGAAGCGCCTGAAGAAG
TGGGTGAACGATCGGAAGGCTGGAATCGAGCCGCGTCGCCGCAAATTCTCTGGTCAGCAATCGCCAAAAG
CGGCCTCGCCCACCAATATGAACGGAAATTGCAAGAAGGACGTCACAGGAGTGCGAAATGAATCGCAACG
ACAGAGGCACAAGTCCATGGGCGACTTGGATGGCGTCAAATTGAATAATCTCAATGGCAAGGGGACCGTT
GGAACGGGAGCGGGATCGGCAGCTTCCGCCTCCGCCACCGCTGCCATCAACTCGATGAACATATGCAATA
GCAATGGGAAACGCAATAAGCAAAATGCGGCTGCGGGCAGCAATCAGGCAACGCCAACTACAATAGCAAC
GCCAATGACGTCAAATGGCGCCGTCGTAGGAGGTACTGTATCCTCGAAGCGTCAACTGTTCCATAGCCAA
AGTCAGAACGATGCGCAGCAATCGGCAAGCAATGAGAAGCAGATTGTCAGCTCCTTCGATTTAATACGCA
AGGAGAAGCAGCAACAACTTAAGGCAGCTAAGGCGCAAAAGCAGCAGCAACAACAGCAGCAACGATCGCG
CACCAAGTCGCAGAGTGATAAGCAGTACAATCCACAGCAGCCAGTCAAAATCCTGGGACAACAGCAGCCC
ACAACGGGCATGGATTTGATAGCCATGCTATCGGCAGCGGCGGCAGCTCAAAAGACACCAAACAACGAGC
AGCAAACACAAGAGAAGCAGCAGCAGCAACAACGACCACGACCTGCTTCAGTGTCGCTTAACCTTGGAGC
AGGCAGTGCCACAGGAGCAACAACATCAGCTCCGGATGCCCAGTACATGCACAGGCTGCAGCGCATGGCA
TCGGGCACAAATTTGAGGATTCTGAAGCGGGCACAGTCGCAGCAGCCGCAGCAGCACCATCAGCAACAGT
TGCAACTAGAACAGCAACAACAGCAGCAGCAGCAGCTGGGAATCGACTTTACGCCAAATTTGAATTCGTG
GACGAATTTCTCCTTTACCAAGAACTTCATAGCAAATGTGTTTTGCAGTCTAGAGGGCCCGCGGTTCGAA
GGTAAGCCTATCCCTAACCCTCTCCTCGGTCTCGATTCTACGCGTACCGGTCATCATCACCATCACCATT
GAGTTTAAACCCGCTGATCAGCCTCGACTGTGCCTTCTAAGGCCTGAGCTCGCTGATCAGCCTCGATCGA
GGATCCAGACATGATAAGATACATTGATGAGTTTGGACAAACCACAACTAGAATGCAGTGAAAAAAATGC
TTTATTTGTGAAATTTGTGATGCTATTGCTTTATTTGTAACCATTATAAGCTGCAATAAACAAGTTAACA
ACAACAATTGCATTCATTTTATGTTTCAGGTTCAGGGGGAGGTGTGGGAGGTTTTTTAAAGCAAGTAAAA
CCTCTACAAATGTGGTATGGCTGATTATGATCAGTCGACCGATGCCCTTGAGAGCCTTCAACCCAGTCAG
CTCCTTCCGGTGGGCGCGGGGCATGACTATCGTCGCCGCACTTATGACTGTCTTCTTTATCATGCAACTC
GTAGGACAGGTGCCGGCAGCGCTCTGGGTCATTTTCGGCGAGGACCGCTTTCGCTGGAGCGCGACGATGA
TCGGCCTGTCGCTTGCGGTATTCGGAATCTTGCACGCCCTCGCTCAAGCCTTCGTCACTGGTCCCGCCAC
CAAACGTTTCGGCGAGAAGCAGGCCATTATCGCCGGCATGGCGGCCGACGCGCTGGGCTACGTCTTGCTG
GCGTTCGCGACGCGAGGCTGGATGGCCTTCCCCATTATGATTCTTCTCGCTTCCGGCGGCATCGGGATGC
CCGCGTTGCAGGCCATGCTGTCCAGGCAGGTAGATGACGACCATCAGGGACAGCTTCAAGGCCAGCAAAA
GGCCAGGAACCGTAAAAAGGCCGCGTTGCTGGCGTTTTTCCATAGGCTCCGCCCCCCTGACGAGCATCAC
AAAAATCGACGCTCAAGTCAGAGGTGGCGAAACCCGACAGGACTATAAAGATACCAGGCGTTTCCCCCTG
GAAGCTCCCTCGTGCGCTCTCCTGTTCCGACCCTGCCGCTTACCGGATACCTGTCCGCCTTTCTCCCTTC
GGGAAGCGTGGCGCTTTCTCATAGCTCACGCTGTAGGTATCTCAGTTCGGTGTAGGTCGTTCGCTCCAAG
CTGGGCTGTGTGCACGAACCCCCCGTTCAGCCCGACCGCTGCGCCTTATCCGGTAACTATCGTCTTGAGT
CCAACCCGGTAAGACACGACTTATCGCCACTGGCAGCAGCCACTGGTAACAGGATTAGCAGAGCGAGGTA
TGTAGGCGGTGCTACAGAGTTCTTGAAGTGGTGGCCTAACTACGGCTACACTAGAAGGACAGTATTTGGT
ATCTGCGCTCTGCTGAAGCCAGTTACCTTCGGAAAAAGAGTTGGTAGCTCTTGATCCGGCAAACAAACCA
CCGCTGGTAGCGGTGGTTTTTTTGTTTGCAAGCAGCAGATTACGCGCAGAAAAAAAGGATCTCAAGAAGA
TCCTTTGATCTTTTCTACGGGGTCTGACGCTCAGTGGAACGAAAACTCACGTTAAGGGATTTTGGTCATG
AGATTATCAAAAAGGATCTTCACCTAGATCCTTTTAAATTAAAAATGAAGTTTTAAATCAATCTAAAGTA
TATATGAGTAAACTTGGTCTGACAGTTACCAATGCTTAATCAGTGAGGCACCTATCTCAGCGATCTGTCT
ATTTCGTTCATCCATAGTTGCCTGACTCCCCGTCGTGTAGATAACTACGATACGGGAGGGCTTACCATCT
GGCCCCAGTGCTGCAATGATACCGCGAGACCCACGCTCACCGGCTCCAGATTTATCAGCAATAAACCAGC
CAGCCGGAAGGGCCGAGCGCAGAAGTGGTCCTGCAACTTTATCCGCCTCCATCCAGTCTATTAATTGTTG
CCGGGAAGCTAGAGTAAGTAGTTCGCCAGTTAATAGTTTGCGCAACGTTGTTGCCATTGCTGCAGGCATC
GTGGTGTCACGCTCGTCGTTTGGTATGGCTTCATTCAGCTCCGGTTCCCAACGATCAAGGCGAGTTACAT
GATCCCCCATGTTGTGCAAAAAAGCGGTTAGCTCCTTCGGTCCTCCGATCGTTGTCAGAAGTAAGTTGGC
CGCAGTGTTATCACTCATGGTTATGGCAGCACTGCATAATTCTCTTACTGTCATGCCATCCGTAAGATGC
TTTTCTGTGACTGGTGAGTACTCAACCAAGTCATTCTGAGAATAGTGTATGCGGCGACCGAGTTGCTCTT
GCCCGGCGTCAACACGGGATAATACCGCGCCACATAGCAGAACTTTAAAAGTGCTCATCATTGGAAAACG
TTCTTCGGGGCGAAAACTCTCAAGGATCTTACCGCTGTTGAGATCCAGTTCGATGTAACCCACTCGTGCA
CCCAACTGATCTTCAGCATCTTTTACTTTCACCAGCGTTTCTGGGTGAGCAAAAACAGGAAGGCAAAATG
CCGCAAAAAAGGGAATAAGGGCGACACGGAAATGTTGAATACTCATACTCTTCCTTTTTCAATATTATTG
AAGCATTTATCAGGGTTATTGTCTCATGAGCGGATACATATTTGAATGTATTTAGAAAAATAAACAAATA
GGGGTTCCGCGCACATTTCCCCGAAAAGTGCCACCTGACGTCTAAGAAACCATTATTATCATGACATTAA
CCTATAAAAATAGGCGTATCACGAGGCCCTTTCGTCTTCAAGAATTAATTCTATATTCTAAAAACACAAA
TGATACTTCTAAAAAAAAAT
